Addgene plasmid #170870: His-GFP-FCHo2
Purpose: Mammalian expresssion of His-GFP-FCHo2.
Depositing lab: Justin Taraska. Publication: The nanoscale molecular morphology of docked exocytic dense-core vesicles in neuroendocrine cells. Prasai B, Haber GJ, Strub MP, Ahn R, Ciemniecki JA, Sochacki KA, Taraska JW. Nat Commun. 2021 Jun 25;12(1):3970. doi: 10.1038/s41467-021-24167-9. PubMed 34172739.
Backbone
  Vector backbone: pEGFP
  Backbone manufacturer: Clonetech
  Vector type: Mammalian Expression
Growth in bacteria
  Bacterial resistance: Kanamycin, 50 μg/mL
  Growth temperature: 37°C
  Growth strain: DH5alpha
  Copy number: High Copy
Gene/Insert
  Gene/Insert name: FCH domain only 2 (Fcho2)
  Species: M. musculus (mouse)
  Entrez Gene: Fcho2 (a.k.a. 5832424M12Rik, AA387320)
  Promoter: CMV
  Tag / fusion protein: mEmerald (N terminal on backbone); (His)6 (N terminal on insert)
  Cloning method: Unknown
  Sequencing primers: 5′ CMV-F; 3′ SV40-pArev
Terms and licenses: Academic/Nonprofit Terms; Industry Terms: Not Available to Industry
How to cite: His-GFP-FCHo2 was a gift from Justin Taraska (Addgene plasmid # 170870 ; http://n2t.net/addgene:170870 ; RRID:Addgene_170870)
