[The description below was written by a language model from this plasmid's Addgene catalogue record and pLannotate feature annotations shown in this document.]
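Description:
His-GFP-FCHo2 is a mammalian expression plasmid of about 7.1 kb built on a pEGFP-type backbone. It produces mouse FCHo2 (FCH domain only 2) as an N-terminally tagged fluorescent fusion. In bacteria it replicates from a high-copy ColE1/pUC-type origin and is selected with kanamycin. Resistance comes from the Tn5 NeoR/KanR gene, which sits behind tandem bacterial (bla) and SV40 early promoters and is followed by an HSV TK polyadenylation signal. This dual-promoter arrangement lets the same marker confer kanamycin resistance in E. coli and G418 resistance in transfected mammalian cells. An f1 origin is also present. Short annotated fragments (ble, large T antigen, bGH poly(A)) appear to be incidental partial matches within backbone sequence rather than functional elements.

The expression cassette uses the human CMV immediate-early enhancer and promoter. These drive a single open reading frame that begins with a short His-tag segment, which the annotation software labels as a fragment of a composite 6xHis-containing tag. This is followed by the fluorescent protein, a remnant of the multiple cloning site acting as a linker, and then the Fcho2 coding sequence, with an SV40 poly(A) signal terminating the transcript. Although the name says "GFP", both the catalogue fields and the sequence annotation identify the fluorophore as mEmerald, a bright, rapidly maturing monomeric green variant.

FCHo2 is a membrane-binding and membrane-bending protein that acts early in clathrin-mediated endocytosis and helps recruit components of clathrin-coated pits. The construct is therefore suited to visualising FCHo2 localisation at the plasma membrane by fluorescence microscopy. The associated study examined the nanoscale molecular organisation around docked dense-core vesicles in neuroendocrine cells. The His tag could also serve for affinity capture or detection, but the record does not state why it was included.
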