Features (pLannotate 1.2.2; 17 found; start..end, strand, type, name):
     61..364     +  enhancer       CMV enhancer: human cytomegalovirus immediate early enhancer
    365..568     +  promoter       CMV promoter: human cytomegalovirus (CMV) immediate early promoter
    625..641     +  CDS            capTEV™ (fragment): composite tag for in vivo biotinylation, TEV protease cleavage, and 6xHis tagging
    652..1365    +  CDS            mEmerald: mEmerald is a basic (constitutively fluorescent) green fluorescent protein published in 1998, derived from Aequorea victoria. It is reported to be a very rapidly-maturing monomer with moderate acid sensitivity.
   1366..1387    +  misc_feature   MCS (fragment): multiple cloning site
   1426..3780    +  CDS            Fcho2: FCHO2_MOUSE - Experimental evidence at protein level: Swiss-Prot protein existence level 1. Functions in an early step of clathrin-mediated endocytosis. Has both a membrane binding/bending activity and the ability to recruit proteins essential to the formation of functional clathrin-coated pits. Has a lipid-binding activity with a preference for membranes enriched in phosphatidylserine and phosphoinositides (Pi(4,5) biphosphate) like the plasma membrane. Its membrane-bending activity might be important for the subsequent action of clathrin and adaptors in the formation of clathrin-coated vesic
   3783..3810    +  misc_feature   MCS (fragment): multiple cloning site
   3827..3911    +  CDS            large T antigen (fragment): large T antigen from SV40 (simian virus 40)
   3934..4055    +  polyA_signal   SV40 poly(A) signal: SV40 polyadenylation signal
   4089..4517    -  rep_origin     f1 ori (sequence partly withheld): f1 bacteriophage origin of replication; arrow indicates direction of (+) strand synthesis
   4544..4648    +  promoter       AmpR promoter: bla
   4650..5007    +  promoter       SV40 promoter: SV40 enhancer and early promoter
   5042..5836    +  CDS            NeoR/KanR: aminoglycoside phosphotransferase from Tn5; aph(3')-II (or nptII); confers resistance to neomycin, kanamycin, and G418 (Geneticin®)
   5857..6009    +  CDS            ble (fragment): BLE_KLEPN - Experimental evidence at protein level: Swiss-Prot protein existence level 1. Binding protein with a strong affinity to the bleomycin family of antibiotics. Binds to CL990; an antimitotic-antibiotic compound. From Klebsiella pneumoniae.
   6068..6115    +  polyA_signal   HSV TK poly(A) signal: herpes simplex virus thymidine kinase polyadenylation signal (Cole and Stacy, 1985)
   6206..6222    -  polyA_signal   bGH poly(A) signal (fragment): bovine growth hormone polyadenylation signal
   6444..7032    +  rep_origin     ori: high-copy-number ColE1/pMB1/pBR322/pUC origin of replication
>Addgene plasmid #170870 | His-GFP-FCHo2 | addgene full sequence | sequence record 335066 | Addgene NGS Result
TAGTTATTAATAGTAATCAATTACGGGGTCATTAGTTCATAGCCCATATATGGAGTTCCGCGTTACATAA
CTTACGGTAAATGGCCCGCCTGGCTGACCGCCCAACGACCCCCGCCCATTGACGTCAATAATGACGTATG
TTCCCATAGTAACGCCAATAGGGACTTTCCATTGACGTCAATGGGTGGAGTATTTACGGTAAACTGCCCA
CTTGGCAGTACATCAAGTGTATCATATGCCAAGTACGCCCCCTATTGACGTCAATGACGGTAAATGGCCC
GCCTGGCATTATGCCCAGTACATGACCTTATGGGACTTTCCTACTTGGCAGTACATCTACGTATTAGTCA
TCGCTATTACCATGGTGATGCGGTTTTGGCAGTACATCAATGGGCGTGGATAGCGGTTTGACTCACGGGG
ATTTCCAAGTCTCCACCCCATTGACGTCAATGGGAGTTTGTTTTGGCACCAAAATCAACGGGACTTTCCA
AAATGTCGTAACAACTCCGCCCCATTGACGCAAATGGGCGGTAGGCGTGTACGGTGGGAGGTCTATATAA
GCAGAGCTGGTTTAGTGAACCGTCAGATCCGCTAGCGCTACCGGTCGCCACCATGGGCAGCAGCCATCAT
CATCATCATCACAGCAGCGGCGTGAGCAAGGGCGAGGAGCTGTTCACCGGGGTGGTGCCCATCCTGGTCG
AGCTGGACGGCGACGTAAACGGCCACAAGTTCAGCGTGTCCGGCGAGGGCGAGGGCGATGCCACCTACGG
CAAGCTGACCCTGAAGTTCATCTGCACCACCGGCAAGCTGCCCGTGCCCTGGCCCACCCTCGTGACCACC
TTGACCTACGGCGTGCAGTGCTTCGCCCGCTACCCCGACCACATGAAGCAGCACGACTTCTTCAAGTCCG
CCATGCCCGAAGGCTACGTCCAGGAGCGCACCATCTTCTTCAAGGACGACGGCAACTACAAGACCCGCGC
CGAGGTGAAGTTCGAGGGCGACACCCTGGTGAACCGCATCGAGCTGAAGGGCATCGACTTCAAGGAGGAC
GGCAACATCCTGGGGCACAAGCTGGAGTACAACTACAACAGCCACAAGGTCTATATCACCGCCGACAAGC
AGAAGAACGGCATCAAGGTGAACTTCAAGACCCGCCACAACATCGAGGACGGCAGCGTGCAGCTCGCCGA
CCACTACCAGCAGAACACCCCCATCGGCGACGGCCCCGTGCTGCTGCCCGACAACCACTACCTGAGCACC
CAGTCCAAGCTGAGCAAAGACCCCAACGAGAAGCGCGATCACATGGTCCTGCTGGAGTTCGTGACCGCCG
CCGGGATCACTCTCGGCATGGACGAGCTGTACAAGTCCGGACTCAGATCTCGAGCTCGGATGGGTTCGAC
CTCGGGTTCGACCAAGGGTCAGCTGATGAAGCATGGACAGATATCAACTAAAGAACTAGCAGATTTTGTA
AGAGAAAGAGCTACAATAGAAGAGGCATACTCCAGATCAATGACAAAACTAGCGAAATCTGCAAGCAATT
ATTCACAACTTGGAACATTTGCACCAATGTGGGATGTATTCAAAACATCTACAGAGAAATTAGCAAATTG
TCATTTGGATCTTGTTAGAAAATTACAGGAATTAATAAAGGAAGTTCAGAAGTATGGAGAGGAGCAAGTC
AAGTCTCATAAGAAGACTAAAGAAGAAGTCGCAGGGACTCTGGAAGCAGTCCAAGCCATTCAGAATATAA
CTCAGGCACTCCAGAAGTCGAAGGAAAATTACACTGCCAAATGTGTAGAACAGGAACGTCTGAAAAAGGA
AGGAGCTACACAAAGAGAAATAGAAAAGGCAGCTGTTAAGTCTAAGAAAGCTACAGATACTTATAAACTT
TATGTGGAAAAGTATGCATTAACAAAAGCAGATTTTGAGCAGAAGATGACAGAAACAGCCCAGAAATTTC
AAGATATTGAAGAAACTCACCTCATTCACATAAAGGAAATTATCGGATCCTTGTCAAATGCTGTCAAGGA
GATCCACTTACAGATCGGCCAGGTTCATGAAGAGTTTATAAATAACATGGCTAATACTACAATTGAAAGT
TTGATTCAGAAATTTGCCGAGTCAAAAGGCACAGGGAAGGAAAGACCTGGTCTTATTGAATTTGAAGAGT
GTGACCCTGCTAGTGCAGTTGAAGGCATAAAACCAAGGAAAAGAAAGACTTTTGCTTTGCCTGGAATAAT
TAAAAAGGAAAAGGACGCAGAATCTGTGGAATGTCCTGATGCAGATTCGCTTAATATTCCAGATGTAGAT
GAAGAAGGTTTCAGTATTAAACCAGAAGCAAATCAGAATGATACCAAAGAGAACCATTTCTACTCATCCA
GTGACTCTGACTCTGAAGATGAAGAACCAAAGAGGTACCGGATAGAGATCAAGCCCGCGCATCCAAATAA
CTTGCATCACACAATGGCTTCTTTGGATGAACTGAAAGTATCCATAGGGAATATAACATTGTCCCCAGCA
GTATCTAGACACAGTCCAGTGCAGATGAATCGGAATTCATCTAATGAAGAATTAACAAAATCAAAGCCGT
CTTCTCTACCCACTGAGAAAGGGACCAATGATTTACTTGCTTGGGATCCCCTGTTCGGATCGTCGCTTGA
GTCATCTTCAGCTCCACTAACTTCGTCATCATCGGCCAGACCCACGACACCTCTCTCTTTAGGCACCCTT
GTTCCACCTCCAAGGCCTGCTTCCAGACCAAAGCTTGCTTCAGGAAAACTGAGTGGGATCAATGAAATAC
CCAGGCCATTCAGCCCACCTGTAACTTCCAACACCAGCCCACCTCCTACTGCTCCCTTAGCCCGAGCCGA
GAGCAGCTCCTCTATCTCCTCGTCTGCCTCGTTGAGTGCTGCCAACACTCCAACAGTAGGTGTATCACGG
GGTCCCAGCCCGGTCAGCCTTGGAAACCAGGACACTTTACCTGTGGCAATCGCCCTTACAGAATCTGTCA
ACGCCTACTTTAAAGGAGCAGATCCTACCAAGTGTATTGTGAAGATCACGGGAGACGTGACAATATCATT
TCCCAGTGGGATTATTAAAGTCTTCACCAGCAACCCCTCCCCAGCTGTGCTGTGCTTTAGGGTGAAGAAC
ATCAGCAGGCTGGAGCAGATCCTTCCAAACTCCCAGCTTGTGTTCAGTGATCCATCACAGTGTGATTCCA
ACACAAAAGATTTTTGGATGAACATGCAAGCTGTTACTATCTACCTCAAGAAGCTATCAGAACAAAATCC
AGCTGCTTCTTATTATAATGTAGATGTATTAAAATACCAGGTATCATCAAATGGCATTCAGTCCACTCCT
CTAAATCTTGCAACCTACTGGAAATGTAGTGCCAGCACCACAGATCTGAGAGTGGATTATAAGTACAACC
CAGAAGCTATGGTCGCTCCGAGTGTGCTTTCCAACATACAGGTGGTGGTTCCCGTGGATGGAGGTGTCAC
AAATATGCAGTCCCTTCCTCCTGCAATATGGAATGCAGAGCAAATGAAAGCTTTTTGGAAATTATCTGGG
ATTTCGGAGAAATCAGACAGTGGAGGTTCTGGATCCCTCAGAGCAAAATTTGATCTTTCAGAAGGACCCA
GCAAACCTACAACACTGGCAGTGCAATTCCTCAGTGAGGGCAATACGCTCTCAGGAGTGGATATTGAGCT
TGTGGGTACTGGCTATAGACTTTCCTTAGTAAAGAAGCGCTTTGCCACTGGACGATACTTGGCAGATTGT
TGAGTCGACGGTACCGCGGGCCCGGGATCCACCGGATCTAGATAACTGATCATAATCAGCCATACCACAT
TTGTAGAGGTTTTACTTGCTTTAAAAAACCTCCCACACCTCCCCCTGAACCTGAAACATAAAATGAATGC
AATTGTTGTTGTTAACTTGTTTATTGCAGCTTATAATGGTTACAAATAAAGCAATAGCATCACAAATTTC
ACAAATAAAGCATTTTTTTCACTGCATTCTAGTTGTGGTTTGTCCAAACTCATCAATGTATCTTAACGCG
TAAATTGTAAGCGTTAATATTTTGTTAAAATTCGCGTTAAATTTTTGTTAAATCAGCTCATTTTTTAACC
AATAGGCCGAAATCGGCAAAATCCCTTATAAATCAAAAGAATAGACCGAGATAGGGT
[37 nt withheld, positions 4188-4224]
AAAGAACGTGGACTCCAACGTCAAAGG
[49 nt withheld, positions 4252-4300]
T
[91 nt withheld, positions 4302-4392]
G
[124 nt withheld, positions 4394-4517]
CAGGTGGCACTTTTCGGGGAAATGTGCGCGGAACCCCTATTTGTTTATTTTTCTAAATACATTCAAATAT
GTATCCGCTCATGAGACAATAACCCTGATAAATGCTTCAATAATATTGAAAAAGGAAGAGTCCTGAGGCG
GAAAGAACCAGCTGTGGAATGTGTGTCAGTTAGGGTGTGGAAAGTCCCCAGGCTCCCCAGCAGGCAGAAG
TATGCAAAGCATGCATCTCAATTAGTCAGCAACCAGGTGTGGAAAGTCCCCAGGCTCCCCAGCAGGCAGA
AGTATGCAAAGCATGCATCTCAATTAGTCAGCAACCATAGTCCCGCCCCTAACTCCGCCCATCCCGCCCC
TAACTCCGCCCAGTTCCGCCCATTCTCCGCCCCATGGCTGACTAATTTTTTTTATTTATGCAGAGGCCGA
GGCCGCCTCGGCCTCTGAGCTATTCCAGAAGTAGTGAGGAGGCTTTTTTGGAGGCCTAGGCTTTTGCAAA
GATCGATCAAGAGACAGGATGAGGATCGTTTCGCATGATTGAACAAGATGGATTGCACGCAGGTTCTCCG
GCCGCTTGGGTGGAGAGGCTATTCGGCTATGACTGGGCACAACAGACAATCGGCTGCTCTGATGCCGCCG
TGTTCCGGCTGTCAGCGCAGGGGCGCCCGGTTCTTTTTGTCAAGACCGACCTGTCCGGTGCCCTGAATGA
ACTGCAAGACGAGGCAGCGCGGCTATCGTGGCTGGCCACGACGGGCGTTCCTTGCGCAGCTGTGCTCGAC
GTTGTCACTGAAGCGGGAAGGGACTGGCTGCTATTGGGCGAAGTGCCGGGGCAGGATCTCCTGTCATCTC
ACCTTGCTCCTGCCGAGAAAGTATCCATCATGGCTGATGCAATGCGGCGGCTGCATACGCTTGATCCGGC
TACCTGCCCATTCGACCACCAAGCGAAACATCGCATCGAGCGAGCACGTACTCGGATGGAAGCCGGTCTT
GTCGATCAGGATGATCTGGACGAAGAGCATCAGGGGCTCGCGCCAGCCGAACTGTTCGCCAGGCTCAAGG
CGAGCATGCCCGACGGCGAGGATCTCGTCGTGACCCATGGCGATGCCTGCTTGCCGAATATCATGGTGGA
AAATGGCCGCTTTTCTGGATTCATCGACTGTGGCCGGCTGGGTGTGGCGGACCGCTATCAGGACATAGCG
TTGGCTACCCGTGATATTGCTGAAGAGCTTGGCGGCGAATGGGCTGACCGCTTCCTCGTGCTTTACGGTA
TCGCCGCTCCCGATTCGCAGCGCATCGCCTTCTATCGCCTTCTTGACGAGTTCTTCTGAGCGGGACTCTG
GGGTTCGAAATGACCGACCAAGCGACGCCCAACCTGCCATCACGAGATTTCGATTCCACCGCCGCCTTCT
ATGAAAGGTTGGGCTTCGGAATCGTTTTCCGGGACGCCGGCTGGATGATCCTCCAGCGCGGGGATCTCAT
GCTGGAGTTCTTCGCCCACCCTAGGGGGAGGCTAACTGAAACACGGAAGGAGACAATACCGGAAGGAACC
CGCGCTATGACGGCAATAAAAAGACAGAATAAAACGCACGGTGTTGGGTCGTTTGTTCATAAACGCGGGG
TTCGGTCCCAGGGCTGGCACTCTGTCGATACCCCACCGAGACCCCATTGGGGCCAATACGCCCGCGTTTC
TTCCTTTTCCCCACCCCACCCCCCAAGTTCGGGTGAAGGCCCAGGGCTCGCAGCCAACGTCGGGGCGGCA
GGCCCTGCCATAGCCTCAGGTTACTCATATATACTTTAGATTGATTTAAAACTTCATTTTTAATTTAAAA
GGATCTAGGTGAAGATCCTTTTTGATAATCTCATGACCAAAATCCCTTAACGTGAGTTTTCGTTCCACTG
AGCGTCAGACCCCGTAGAAAAGATCAAAGGATCTTCTTGAGATCCTTTTTTTCTGCGCGTAATCTGCTGC
TTGCAAACAAAAAAACCACCGCTACCAGCGGTGGTTTGTTTGCCGGATCAAGAGCTACCAACTCTTTTTC
CGAAGGTAACTGGCTTCAGCAGAGCGCAGATACCAAATACTGTTCTTCTAGTGTAGCCGTAGTTAGGCCA
CCACTTCAAGAACTCTGTAGCACCGCCTACATACCTCGCTCTGCTAATCCTGTTACCAGTGGCTGCTGCC
AGTGGCGATAAGTCGTGTCTTACCGGGTTGGACTCAAGACGATAGTTACCGGATAAGGCGCAGCGGTCGG
GCTGAACGGGGGGTTCGTGCACACAGCCCAGCTTGGAGCGAACGACCTACACCGAACTGAGATACCTACA
GCGTGAGCTATGAGAAAGCGCCACGCTTCCCGAAGGGAGAAAGGCGGACAGGTATCCGGTAAGCGGCAGG
GTCGGAACAGGAGAGCGCACGAGGGAGCTTCCAGGGGGAAACGCCTGGTATCTTTATAGTCCTGTCGGGT
TTCGCCACCTCTGACTTGAGCGTCGATTTTTGTGATGCTCGTCAGGGGGGCGGAGCCTATGGAAAAACGC
CAGCAACGCGGCCTTTTTACGGTTCCTGGCCTTTTGCTGGCCTTTTGCTCACATGTTCTTTCCTGCGTTA
TCCCCTGATTCTGTGGATAACCGTATTACCGCCATGCAT
